Addgene plasmid #26406: pF145 pAcGFP1 SOD1G93A
Depositing lab: Elizabeth Fisher. Depositing organization: Medical Research Council, South Africa. Publication: Modification of superoxide dismutase 1 (SOD1) properties by a GFP tag--implications for research into amyotrophic lateral sclerosis (ALS). Stevens JC, Chia R, Hendriks WT, Bros-Facer V, van Minnen J, Martin JE, Jackson GS, Greensmith L, Schiavo G, Fisher EM. PLoS One. 2010 . 5(3):e9541. 10.1371/journal.pone.0009541 PubMed 20221404.
Backbone
  Vector backbone: pAcGFP1-C1
  Backbone manufacturer: Clontech
  Backbone size w/o insert (bp): 4700
  Vector type: Mammalian Expression
  Selectable markers: Neomycin (select with G418)
Growth in bacteria
  Bacterial resistance: Kanamycin, 50 μg/mL
  Growth temperature: 37°C
  Growth strain: DH5alpha
  Copy number: Unknown
Gene/Insert
  Gene/Insert name: SOD1
  Species: H. sapiens (human)
  Insert size (bp): 470
  Mutation: G93A
  Entrez Gene: SOD1 (a.k.a. ALS, ALS1, HEL-S-44, IPOA, SOD, STAHP, hSod1, homodimer)
  Tag / fusion protein: GFP (N terminal on insert)
  Cloning method: Restriction Enzyme; 5′ cloning site EcoRI (not destroyed); 3′ cloning site SalI (not destroyed)
  Sequencing primers: 5′ CMV-F; 3′ SV40pA-R
Resource information
  A portion of this plasmid was derived from a plasmid made by: human cDNA insert from cDNA clone cSOD1 from Professor Yoram Groner as described in Lieman-Hurwitzet al., 1982 and Sherman et al 1983.
Terms and licenses: Academic/Nonprofit Terms; Industry Terms: Not Available to Industry
Depositor comments: The complete cDNA was subcloned into the vector pET28. Site directed mutagenesis changed wildtype DNA sequence for codon 93 of the cDNA from GGT to GCT, resulting in the G93A mutation in the protein and then a PCR amplified the complete cDNA with EcoRI and SalI sites on the 5’ and 3’ end respectively. This EcoRI-Sal1 0.47kb fragment was cloned into the respective EcoRI and SalI sites of pACGFPC1. Thus GFP is 5’ of the SOD1 insert and upstream in the GFP-SOD1 fusion protein.
How to cite: pF145 pAcGFP1 SOD1G93A was a gift from Elizabeth Fisher (Addgene plasmid # 26406 ; http://n2t.net/addgene:26406 ; RRID:Addgene_26406)
