[The description below was written by a language model from this plasmid's Addgene catalogue record and pLannotate feature annotations shown in this document.]
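Description:
pF145 pAcGFP1 SOD1G93A is a mammalian expression plasmid built on the Clontech pAcGFP1-C1 backbone, designed to produce human superoxide dismutase 1 carrying the G93A substitution as a fusion to a green fluorescent protein. The sequenced record is 5,121 nt. It replicates in E. coli from a high-copy ColE1/pUC-type origin and also carries an f1 phage origin. A single NeoR/KanR (Tn5 aminoglycoside phosphotransferase) gene serves both hosts. A bacterial bla-type promoter drives it for kanamycin selection, and the SV40 early promoter, paired with an HSV TK polyadenylation signal, drives it for G418 selection of transfected mammalian cells. The short ble, large T antigen and bGH poly(A) fragments in the annotation appear to be residual backbone matches rather than functional elements.

The expression cassette consists of the human CMV immediate early enhancer and promoter, the AcGFP1 coding sequence (a constitutively fluorescent protein from Aequorea coerulescens), a short stretch of multiple cloning site, the SOD1 coding sequence, and an SV40 poly(A) signal. The roughly 0.47 kb complete human SOD1 cDNA was mutated at codon 93 by site-directed mutagenesis, PCR-amplified with flanking sites, and inserted between the EcoRI and SalI sites, both of which are retained. AcGFP1 therefore sits at the N terminus of the fusion protein.

SOD1 G93A is a mutation associated with amyotrophic lateral sclerosis. The associated publication examined how a GFP tag alters the properties of SOD1 and what that means for ALS research. The plasmid is thus suited to expressing and visualising fluorescently tagged mutant SOD1 in cultured mammalian cells, transiently or after G418 selection.
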