Features (pLannotate 1.2.2; 17 found; start..end, strand, type, name):
      1..304     +  enhancer       CMV enhancer: human cytomegalovirus immediate early enhancer
    305..508     +  promoter       CMV promoter: human cytomegalovirus (CMV) immediate early promoter
    553..1269    +  CDS            AcGFP1: AcGFP1 is a basic (constitutively fluorescent) green fluorescent protein, derived from Aequorea coerulescens.
   1270..1304    +  misc_feature   MCS (fragment): multiple cloning site
   1306..1767    +  CDS            SOD1: SODC_HUMAN - Experimental evidence at protein level: Swiss-Prot protein existence level 1. Destroys radicals which are normally produced within the cells and which are toxic to biological systems. From Homo sapiens (Human).
   1770..1797    +  misc_feature   MCS (fragment): multiple cloning site
   1814..1898    +  CDS            large T antigen (fragment): large T antigen from SV40 (simian virus 40)
   1921..2042    +  polyA_signal   SV40 poly(A) signal: SV40 polyadenylation signal
   2076..2504    -  rep_origin     f1 ori (sequence partly withheld): f1 bacteriophage origin of replication; arrow indicates direction of (+) strand synthesis
   2531..2635    +  promoter       AmpR promoter: bla
   2704..2914    +  promoter       SV40 promoter: SV40 early promoter
   2957..3751    +  CDS            NeoR/KanR: aminoglycoside phosphotransferase from Tn5; aph(3')-II (or nptII); confers resistance to neomycin, kanamycin, and G418 (Geneticin®)
   3772..3924    +  CDS            ble (fragment): BLE_KLEPN - Experimental evidence at protein level: Swiss-Prot protein existence level 1. Binding protein with a strong affinity to the bleomycin family of antibiotics. Binds to CL990; an antimitotic-antibiotic compound. From Klebsiella pneumoniae.
   3983..4030    +  polyA_signal   HSV TK poly(A) signal: herpes simplex virus thymidine kinase polyadenylation signal (Cole and Stacy, 1985)
   4121..4137    -  polyA_signal   bGH poly(A) signal (fragment): bovine growth hormone polyadenylation signal
   4359..4947    +  rep_origin     ori: high-copy-number ColE1/pMB1/pBR322/pUC origin of replication
   5062..5121    +  enhancer       CMV enhancer (fragment): human cytomegalovirus immediate early enhancer
>Addgene plasmid #26406 | pF145 pAcGFP1 SOD1G93A | addgene full sequence | sequence record 258461 | Addgene NGS Result
CGTTACATAACTTACGGTAAATGGCCCGCCTGGCTGACCGCCCAACGACCCCCGCCCATTGACGTCAATA
ATGACGTATGTTCCCATAGTAACGCCAATAGGGACTTTCCATTGACGTCAATGGGTGGAGTATTTACGGT
AAACTGCCCACTTGGCAGTACATCAAGTGTATCATATGCCAAGTACGCCCCCTATTGACGTCAATGACGG
TAAATGGCCCGCCTGGCATTATGCCCAGTACATGACCTTATGGGACTTTCCTACTTGGCAGTACATCTAC
GTATTAGTCATCGCTATTACCATGGTGATGCGGTTTTGGCAGTACATCAATGGGCGTGGATAGCGGTTTG
ACTCACGGGGATTTCCAAGTCTCCACCCCATTGACGTCAATGGGAGTTTGTTTTGGCACCAAAATCAACG
GGACTTTCCAAAATGTCGTAACAACTCCGCCCCATTGACGCAAATGGGCGGTAGGCGTGTACGGTGGGAG
GTCTATATAAGCAGAGCTGGTTTAGTGAACCGTCAGATCCGCTAGCGCTACCGGTCGCCACCATGGTGAG
CAAGGGCGCCGAGCTGTTCACCGGCATCGTGCCCATCCTGATCGAGCTGAATGGCGATGTGAATGGCCAC
AAGTTCAGCGTGAGCGGCGAGGGCGAGGGCGATGCCACCTACGGCAAGCTGACCCTGAAGTTCATCTGCA
CCACCGGCAAGCTGCCTGTGCCCTGGCCCACCCTGGTGACCACCCTGAGCTACGGCGTGCAGTGCTTCTC
ACGCTACCCCGATCACATGAAGCAGCACGACTTCTTCAAGAGCGCCATGCCTGAGGGCTACATCCAGGAG
CGCACCATCTTCTTCGAGGATGACGGCAACTACAAGTCGCGCGCCGAGGTGAAGTTCGAGGGCGATACCC
TGGTGAATCGCATCGAGCTGACCGGCACCGATTTCAAGGAGGATGGCAACATCCTGGGCAATAAGATGGA
GTACAACTACAACGCCCACAATGTGTACATCATGACCGACAAGGCCAAGAATGGCATCAAGGTGAACTTC
AAGATCCGCCACAACATCGAGGATGGCAGCGTGCAGCTGGCCGACCACTACCAGCAGAATACCCCCATCG
GCGATGGCCCTGTGCTGCTGCCCGATAACCACTACCTGTCCACCCAGAGCGCCCTGTCCAAGGACCCCAA
CGAGAAGCGCGATCACATGATCTACTTCGGCTTCGTGACCGCCGCCGCCATCACCCACGGCATGGATGAG
CTGTACAAGTCCGGACTCAGATCTCGAGCTCAAGCTTCGAATTCCATGGCGACGAAGGCCGTGTGCGTGC
TGAAGGGCGACGGCCCAGTGCAGGGCATCATCAATTTCGAGCAGAAGGAAAGTAATGGACCAGTGAAGGT
GTGGGGAAGCATTAAAGGACTGACTGAAGGCCTGCATGGATTCCATGTTCATGAGTTTGGAGATAATACA
GCAGGCTGTACCAGTGCAGGTCCTCACTTTAATCCTCTATCCAGAAAACACGGTGGGCCAAAGGATGAAG
AGAGGCATGTTGGAGACTTGGGCAATGTGACTGCTGACAAAGATGCTGTGGCCGATGTGTCTATTGAAGA
TTCTGTGATCTCACTCTCAGGAGACCATTGCATCATTGGCCGCACACTGGTGGTCCATGAAAAAGCAGAT
GACTTGGGCAAAGGTGGAAATGAAGAAAGTACAAAGACAGGAAACGCTGGAAGTCGTTTGGCTTGTGGTG
TAATTGGGATCGCCCAATAAGTCGACGGTACCGCGGGCCCGGGATCCACCGGATCTAGATAACTGATCAT
AATCAGCCATACCACATTTGTAGAGGTTTTACTTGCTTTAAAAAACCTCCCACACCTCCCCCTGAACCTG
AAACATAAAATGAATGCAATTGTTGTTGTTAACTTGTTTATTGCAGCTTATAATGGTTACAAATAAAGCA
ATAGCATCACAAATTTCACAAATAAAGCATTTTTTTCACTGCATTCTAGTTGTGGTTTGTCCAAACTCAT
CAATGTATCTTAACGCGTAAATTGTAAGCGTTAATATTTTGTTAAAATTCGCGTTAAATTTTTGTTAAAT
CAGCTCATTTTTTAACCAATAGGCCGAAATCGGCAAAATCCCTTATAAATCAAAAGAATAGACCGAGATA
GGGT
[37 nt withheld, positions 2175-2211]
AAAGAACGTGGACTCCAACGTCAAAGG
[49 nt withheld, positions 2239-2287]
T
[91 nt withheld, positions 2289-2379]
G
[124 nt withheld, positions 2381-2504]
CAGGTGGCACTTTTCGGGGAAATGTGCGCGGAACCCCTATTTGTTTATTTTTCTAAATACATTCAAATAT
GTATCCGCTCATGAGACAATAACCCTGATAAATGCTTCAATAATATTGAAAAAGGAAGAGTCCTGAGGCG
GAAAGAACCAGCTGTGGAATGTGTGTCAGTTAGGGTGTGGAAAGTCCCCAGGCTCCCCAGCAGGCAGAAG
TATGCAAAGCATGCATCTCAATTAGTCAGCAACCATAGTCCCGCCCCTAACTCCGCCCATCCCGCCCCTA
ACTCCGCCCAGTTCCGCCCATTCTCCGCCCCATGGCTGACTAATTTTTTTTATTTATGCAGAGGCCGAGG
CCGCCTCGGCCTCTGAGCTATTCCAGAAGTAGTGAGGAGGCTTTTTTGGAGGCCTAGGCTTTTGCAAAGA
TCGATCAAGAGACAGGATGAGGATCGTTTCGCATGATTGAACAAGATGGATTGCACGCAGGTTCTCCGGC
CGCTTGGGTGGAGAGGCTATTCGGCTATGACTGGGCACAACAGACAATCGGCTGCTCTGATGCCGCCGTG
TTCCGGCTGTCAGCGCAGGGGCGCCCGGTTCTTTTTGTCAAGACCGACCTGTCCGGTGCCCTGAATGAAC
TGCAAGACGAGGCAGCGCGGCTATCGTGGCTGGCCACGACGGGCGTTCCTTGCGCAGCTGTGCTCGACGT
TGTCACTGAAGCGGGAAGGGACTGGCTGCTATTGGGCGAAGTGCCGGGGCAGGATCTCCTGTCATCTCAC
CTTGCTCCTGCCGAGAAAGTATCCATCATGGCTGATGCAATGCGGCGGCTGCATACGCTTGATCCGGCTA
CCTGCCCATTCGACCACCAAGCGAAACATCGCATCGAGCGAGCACGTACTCGGATGGAAGCCGGTCTTGT
CGATCAGGATGATCTGGACGAAGAGCATCAGGGGCTCGCGCCAGCCGAACTGTTCGCCAGGCTCAAGGCG
AGCATGCCCGACGGCGAGGATCTCGTCGTGACCCATGGCGATGCCTGCTTGCCGAATATCATGGTGGAAA
ATGGCCGCTTTTCTGGATTCATCGACTGTGGCCGGCTGGGTGTGGCGGACCGCTATCAGGACATAGCGTT
GGCTACCCGTGATATTGCTGAAGAGCTTGGCGGCGAATGGGCTGACCGCTTCCTCGTGCTTTACGGTATC
GCCGCTCCCGATTCGCAGCGCATCGCCTTCTATCGCCTTCTTGACGAGTTCTTCTGAGCGGGACTCTGGG
GTTCGAAATGACCGACCAAGCGACGCCCAACCTGCCATCACGAGATTTCGATTCCACCGCCGCCTTCTAT
GAAAGGTTGGGCTTCGGAATCGTTTTCCGGGACGCCGGCTGGATGATCCTCCAGCGCGGGGATCTCATGC
TGGAGTTCTTCGCCCACCCTAGGGGGAGGCTAACTGAAACACGGAAGGAGACAATACCGGAAGGAACCCG
CGCTATGACGGCAATAAAAAGACAGAATAAAACGCACGGTGTTGGGTCGTTTGTTCATAAACGCGGGGTT
CGGTCCCAGGGCTGGCACTCTGTCGATACCCCACCGAGACCCCATTGGGGCCAATACGCCCGCGTTTCTT
CCTTTTCCCCACCCCACCCCCCAAGTTCGGGTGAAGGCCCAGGGCTCGCAGCCAACGTCGGGGCGGCAGG
CCCTGCCATAGCCTCAGGTTACTCATATATACTTTAGATTGATTTAAAACTTCATTTTTAATTTAAAAGG
ATCTAGGTGAAGATCCTTTTTGATAATCTCATGACCAAAATCCCTTAACGTGAGTTTTCGTTCCACTGAG
CGTCAGACCCCGTAGAAAAGATCAAAGGATCTTCTTGAGATCCTTTTTTTCTGCGCGTAATCTGCTGCTT
GCAAACAAAAAAACCACCGCTACCAGCGGTGGTTTGTTTGCCGGATCAAGAGCTACCAACTCTTTTTCCG
AAGGTAACTGGCTTCAGCAGAGCGCAGATACCAAATACTGTTCTTCTAGTGTAGCCGTAGTTAGGCCACC
ACTTCAAGAACTCTGTAGCACCGCCTACATACCTCGCTCTGCTAATCCTGTTACCAGTGGCTGCTGCCAG
TGGCGATAAGTCGTGTCTTACCGGGTTGGACTCAAGACGATAGTTACCGGATAAGGCGCAGCGGTCGGGC
TGAACGGGGGGTTCGTGCACACAGCCCAGCTTGGAGCGAACGACCTACACCGAACTGAGATACCTACAGC
GTGAGCTATGAGAAAGCGCCACGCTTCCCGAAGGGAGAAAGGCGGACAGGTATCCGGTAAGCGGCAGGGT
CGGAACAGGAGAGCGCACGAGGGAGCTTCCAGGGGGAAACGCCTGGTATCTTTATAGTCCTGTCGGGTTT
CGCCACCTCTGACTTGAGCGTCGATTTTTGTGATGCTCGTCAGGGGGGCGGAGCCTATGGAAAAACGCCA
GCAACGCGGCCTTTTTACGGTTCCTGGCCTTTTGCTGGCCTTTTGCTCACATGTTCTTTCCTGCGTTATC
CCCTGATTCTGTGGATAACCGTATTACCGCCATGCATTAGTTATTAATAGTAATCAATTACGGGGTCATT
AGTTCATAGCCCATATATGGAGTTCCG
