>Addgene plasmid #26406 | pF145 pAcGFP1 SOD1G93A | addgene partial sequence | sequence record 32602 | 26406 with SV40pA-R
AGCTGCATAACAGTTAACAACAACAATTGCATTCATTTTATGTTTCAGGTTCAGGGGGAGGTGTGGGAGG
TTTTTTAAAGCAAGTAAAACCTCTACAAATGTGGTATGGCTGATTATGATCAGTTATCTAGATCCGGTGG
ATCCCGGGCCCGCGGTACCGTCGACTTATTGGGCGATCCCAATTACACCACAAGCCAAACGACTTCCAGC
GTTTCCTGTCTTTGTACTTTCTTCATTTCCACCTTTGCCCAAGTCATCTGCTTTTTCATGGACCACCAGT
GTGCGGCCAATGATGCAATGGTCTCCTGAGAGTGAGATCACAGAATCTTCAATAGACACATCGGCCACAG
CATCTTTGTCAGCAGTCACATTGCCCAAGTCTCCAACATGCCTCTCTTCATCCTTTGGCCCACCGTGTTT
TCTGGATAGAGGATTAAAGTGAGGACCTGCACTGGTACAGCCTGCTGTATTATCTCCAAACTCATGAACA
TGGAATCCATGCAGGCCTTCAGTCAGTCCTTTAATGCTTCCCCACACCTTCACTGGTCCATTACTTTCCT
TCTGCTCGAAATTGATGATGCCCTGCACTGGGCCGTCGCCCTTCAGCACGCACACGGCCTTCGTCGCCAT
GGAATTCGAAGCTTGAGCTCGAGATCTGAGTCCGGACTTGTACAGCTCATCCATGCCGTGGGTGATGGCG
GCGGCGGTCACGAAGCCGAAGTAGATCATGTGATCGCGCTTCTCGTTGGGGTCCTTGGACAGGGCGCTCT
GGGTGGACAGGTAGTGGTTATCGGGCAGCAGCACAGGGCCATCGCCGATGGGGGTATTCTGCTGGTAGTG
GTCGG
